Addgene plasmid #168387: pTL326
Purpose: pGBKT7 yeast two-hybrid plasmid
Depositing lab: Sophien Kamoun. Depositing organization: Sainsbury Laboratory, Norwich. Publication: A single amino acid polymorphism in a conserved effector of the multihost blast fungus pathogen expands host-target binding spectrum. Bentham AR, Petit-Houdenot Y, Win J, Chuma I, Terauchi R, Banfield MJ, Kamoun S, Langner T. PLoS Pathog. 2021 Nov 10;17(11):e1009957. doi: 10.1371/journal.ppat.1009957. eCollection 2021 Nov. PubMed 34758051.
Backbone
  Vector backbone: pGBKT7
  Vector type: Yeast Expression
Growth in bacteria
  Bacterial resistance: Kanamycin, 50 μg/mL
  Growth temperature: 37°C
  Growth strain: DH5alpha
  Copy number: High Copy
Gene/Insert
  Gene/Insert name: LOC_Os09g15850
  Species: Oryza sativa
  Cloning method: Unknown
Terms and licenses: Academic/Nonprofit Terms; Industry Terms: Not Available to Industry
How to cite: pTL326 was a gift from Sophien Kamoun (Addgene plasmid # 168387 ; http://n2t.net/addgene:168387 ; RRID:Addgene_168387)
