[The description below was written by a language model from this plasmid's Addgene catalogue record and pLannotate feature annotations shown in this document.]
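Description:
pTL326 is a yeast two-hybrid "bait" plasmid built on the pGBKT7 backbone, carrying the rice (Oryza sativa) gene LOC_Os09g15850 as its insert. It is an E. coli–yeast shuttle vector. A high-copy ColE1/pUC-type origin and a Tn5-derived NeoR/KanR gene driven by the AmpR (bla) promoter support propagation and kanamycin selection in bacteria. The 2μ origin and the TRP1 auxotrophic marker, with its own promoter, maintain the plasmid in tryptophan-auxotrophic Saccharomyces cerevisiae strains. An f1 origin is also present, along with short remnants of lac, rop, bom and ble sequences and polyadenylation signal fragments that appear to be backbone leftovers with no evident function.

The expression cassette consists of the constitutive yeast ADH1 promoter driving the GAL4 DNA-binding domain, followed by a T7 promoter, a cloning region, and then the T7 and ADH1 terminators. The annotation software did not label the insert itself, but the roughly 500 nt unannotated gap between the T7 promoter and the T7 terminator is where the rice coding sequence would be expected to sit. There it would presumably be fused in frame downstream of the GAL4 DNA-binding domain, although the record does not state the cloning method or insert boundaries. In a two-hybrid assay, such a fusion is co-expressed with a GAL4 activation-domain "prey" fusion, and interaction between the two proteins reconstitutes a functional transcription factor that activates reporter genes. The internal T7 promoter additionally allows in vitro transcription and translation of the insert without the GAL4 domain. The associated publication concerns a conserved blast fungus effector and its host-target binding spectrum, which suggests the plasmid was used to test a rice protein for binding to pathogen effectors.
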