Features (pLannotate 1.2.2; 23 found; start..end, strand, type, name):
     30..734     +  promoter       ADH1 promoter: S. cerevisiae ADH1; promoter for alcohol dehydrogenase 1
    762..1202    +  CDS            GAL4 DNA binding domain: DNA binding domain of the GAL4 transcriptional activator; Saccharomyces cerevisiae GAL4 (truncated)
   1213..1231    +  promoter       T7 promoter: promoter for bacteriophage T7 RNA polymerase
   1748..1795    +  terminator     T7 terminator: transcription terminator for bacteriophage T7 RNA polymerase
   1822..2009    +  terminator     ADH1 terminator: S. cerevisiae ADH1; transcription terminator for the S. cerevisiae alcohol dehydrogenase 1 (ADH1) gene
   2057..2073    -  protein_bind   lac operator: The lac repressor binds to the lac operator to inhibit transcription in E. coli. This inhibition can be relieved by adding lactose or isopropyl-β-D-thiogalactopyranoside (IPTG). lac repressor encoded by lacI
   2081..2111    -  promoter       lac promoter: promoter for the E. coli lac operon
   2126..2147    -  protein_bind   CAP binding site: CAP binding activates transcription in the presence of cAMP. E. coli catabolite activator protein
   2160..2252    -  CDS            lacI (fragment): lac repressor; lacI; The lac repressor binds to the lac operator to inhibit transcription in E. coli. This inhibition can be relieved by adding lactose or isopropyl-β-D-thiogalactopyranoside (IPTG).
   2435..3023    -  rep_origin     ori: high-copy-number ColE1/pMB1/pBR322/pUC origin of replication
   3245..3261    +  polyA_signal   bGH poly(A) signal (fragment): bovine growth hormone polyadenylation signal
   3352..3399    -  polyA_signal   HSV TK poly(A) signal: herpes simplex virus thymidine kinase polyadenylation signal (Cole and Stacy, 1985)
   3458..3610    -  CDS            ble (fragment): BLE_KLEPN - Experimental evidence at protein level: Swiss-Prot protein existence level 1. Binding protein with a strong affinity to the bleomycin family of antibiotics. Binds to CL990; an antimitotic-antibiotic compound. From Klebsiella pneumoniae.
   3631..4425    -  CDS            NeoR/KanR: aminoglycoside phosphotransferase from Tn5; aph(3')-II (or nptII); confers resistance to neomycin, kanamycin, and G418 (Geneticin®)
   4426..4530    -  promoter       AmpR promoter: bla
   4557..5899    -  rep_origin     2μ ori: yeast 2μ plasmid origin of replication
   5967..6002    +  CDS            rop (fragment): Rop protein, which maintains plasmids at low copy number; rop
   6104..6153    +  misc_feature   bom (fragment): basis of mobility region from pBR322
   6292..6439    +  promoter       TRP1 promoter: S. cerevisiae TRP1
   6440..7114    +  CDS            TRP1: phosphoribosylanthranilate isomerase, required for tryptophan biosynthesis; S. cerevisiae TRP1; yeast auxotrophic marker
   7165..7216    +  misc_feature   bom (fragment): basis of mobility region from pBR322
   7244..7672    -  rep_origin     f1 ori (sequence partly withheld): f1 bacteriophage origin of replication; arrow indicates direction of (+) strand synthesis
   7676..29      -  CDS            lacZα (fragment) (across the origin): LacZα fragment of β-galactosidase; lacZ fragment
>Addgene plasmid #168387 | pTL326 | addgene full sequence | sequence record 349779 | Addgene NGS Result
CGGTGCGGGCCTCTTCGCTATTACGCCAGATCCTTTTGTTGTTTCCGGGTGTACAATATGGACTTCCTCT
TTTCTGGCAACCAAACCCATACATCGGGATTCCTATAATACCTTCGTTGGTCTCCCTAACATGTAGGTGG
CGGAGGGGAGATATACAATAGAACAGATACCAGACAAGACATAATGGGCTAAACAAGACTACACCAATTA
CACTGCCTCATTGATGGTGGTACATAACGAACTAATACTGTAGCCCTAGACTTGATAGCCATCATCATAT
CGAAGTTTCACTACCCTTTTTCCATTTGCCATCTATTGAAGTAATAATAGGCGCATGCAACTTCTTTTCT
TTTTTTTTCTTTTCTCTCTCCCCCGTTGTTGTCTCACCATATCCGCAATGACAAAAAAATGATGGAAGAC
ACTAAAGGAAAAAATTAACGACAAAGACAGCACCAACAGATGTCGTTGTTCCAGAGCTGATGAGGGGTAT
CTCGAAGCACACGAAACTTTTTCCTTCCTTCATTCACGCACACTACTCTCTAATGAGCAACGGTATACGG
CCTTCCTTCCAGTTACTTGAATTTGAAATAAAAAAAAGTTTGCTGTCTTGCTATCAAGTATAAATAGACC
TGCAATTATTAATCTTTTGTTTCCTCGTCATTGTTCTCGTTCCCTTTCTTCCTTGTTTCTTTTTCTGCAC
AATATTTCAAGCTATACCAAGCATACAATCAACTCCAAGCTTGAAGCAAGCCTCCTGAAAGATGAAGCTA
CTGTCTTCTATCGAACAAGCATGCGATATTTGCCGACTTAAAAAGCTCAAGTGCTCCAAAGAAAAACCGA
AGTGCGCCAAGTGTCTGAAGAACAACTGGGAGTGTCGCTACTCTCCCAAAACCAAAAGGTCTCCGCTGAC
TAGGGCACATCTGACAGAAGTGGAATCAAGGCTAGAAAGACTGGAACAGCTATTTCTACTGATTTTTCCT
CGAGAAGACCTTGACATGATTTTGAAAATGGATTCTTTACAGGATATAAAAGCATTGTTAACAGGATTAT
TTGTACAAGATAATGTGAATAAAGATGCCGTCACAGATAGATTGGCTTCAGTGGAGACTGATATGCCTCT
AACATTGAGACAGCATAGAATAAGTGCGACATCATCATCGGAAGAGAGTAGTAACAAAGGTCAAAGACAG
TTGACTGTATCGCCGGAATTTGTAATACGACTCACTATAGGGCGAGCCGCCATCATGGAGGAGCAGAAGC
TGATCTCAGAGGAGGACCTGCATATGGCCATGGAGGCCGAATTCGCCCGCGCCATCAGCTTTAAAAACTG
CCTGCTGGCCGATGCCTTTCTGCGCCTGAACCATCTGCGCATTCTGGATCTGACCTGCTGCTATGATCTG
GAACTGCCGGCCAGCATCGGCTATCTGAAACTGCTGCGTTATCTGGCCGGTTTTGGCCTGCGCATCCGCA
AACTGCCGAATCAGATGAGCAGCCTGCAGAATCTGGAAGCCCTGGATTTCAGCGAAAGCCATCTGGAGGA
ACTGCCGAGTTTCATCGGCAGCTATCAGAAGCTGACCTACCTGAACCTGCAGCGTTGCGAAAAACTGCGC
AATCTGCCGCGCACCCTGGGCGATTTAAAGCGCCTGGAGTATCTGAACCTGAGCTATTGCCCGGGTGTGA
GCGAGGATGCAGATTATCTGTGCAGCCTGCATGCACTGGGATCCGTCGACCTGCAGCGGCCGCATAACTA
GCATAACCCCTTGGGGCCTCTAAACGGGTCTTGAGGGGTTTTTTGCGCGCTTGCAGCCAAGCTAATTCCG
GGCGAATTTCTTATGATTTATGATTTTTATTATTAAATAAGTTATAAAAAAAATAAGTGTATACAAATTT
TAAAGTGACTCTTAGGTTTTAAAACGAAAATTCTTATTCTTGAGTAACTCTTTCCTGTAGGTCAGGTTGC
TTTCTCAGGTATAGCATGAGGTCGCTCTTATTGACCACACCTCTACCGGCATGCAAGCTTGGCGTAATCA
TGGTCATAGCTGTTTCCTGTGTGAAATTGTTATCCGCTCACAATTCCACACAACATACGAGCCGGAAGCA
TAAAGTGTAAAGCCTGGGGTGCCTAATGAGTGAGCTAACTCACATTAATTGCGTTGCGCTCACTGCCCGC
TTTCCAGTCGGGAAACCTGTCGTGCCAGCTGCATTAATGAATCGGCCAACGCGCGGGGAGAGGCGGTTTG
CGTATTGGGCGCTCTTCCGCTTCCTCGCTCACTGACTCGCTGCGCTCGGTCGTTCGGCTGCGGCGAGCGG
TATCAGCTCACTCAAAGGCGGTAATACGGTTATCCACAGAATCAGGGGATAACGCAGGAAAGAACATGTG
AGCAAAAGGCCAGCAAAAGGCCAGGAACCGTAAAAAGGCCGCGTTGCTGGCGTTTTTCCATAGGCTCCGC
CCCCCTGACGAGCATCACAAAAATCGACGCTCAAGTCAGAGGTGGCGAAACCCGACAGGACTATAAAGAT
ACCAGGCGTTTCCCCCTGGAAGCTCCCTCGTGCGCTCTCCTGTTCCGACCCTGCCGCTTACCGGATACCT
GTCCGCCTTTCTCCCTTCGGGAAGCGTGGCGCTTTCTCATAGCTCACGCTGTAGGTATCTCAGTTCGGTG
TAGGTCGTTCGCTCCAAGCTGGGCTGTGTGCACGAACCCCCCGTTCAGCCCGACCGCTGCGCCTTATCCG
GTAACTATCGTCTTGAGTCCAACCCGGTAAGACACGACTTATCGCCACTGGCAGCAGCCACTGGTAACAG
GATTAGCAGAGCGAGGTATGTAGGCGGTGCTACAGAGTTCTTGAAGTGGTGGCCTAACTACGGCTACACT
AGAAGAACAGTATTTGGTATCTGCGCTCTGCTGAAGCCAGTTACCTTCGGAAAAAGAGTTGGTAGCTCTT
GATCCGGCAAACAAACCACCGCTGGTAGCGGTGGTTTTTTTGTTTGCAAGCAGCAGATTACGCGCAGAAA
AAAAGGATCTCAAGAAGATCCTTTGATCTTTTCTACGGGGTCTGACGCTCAGTGGAACGAAAACTCACGT
TAAGGGATTTTGGTCATGAGATTATCAAAAAGGATCTTCACCTAGATCCTTTTAAATTAAAAATGAAGTT
TTAAATCAATCTAAAGTATATATGAGTAACCTGAGGCTATGGCAGGGCCTGCCGCCCCGACGTTGGCTGC
GAGCCCTGGGCCTTCACCCGAACTTGGGGGGTGGGGTGGGGAAAAGGAAGAAACGCGGGCGTATTGGCCC
CAATGGGGTCTCGGTGGGGTATCGACAGAGTGCCAGCCCTGGGACCGAACCCCGCGTTTATGAACAAACG
ACCCAACACCGTGCGTTTTATTCTGTCTTTTTATTGCCGTCATAGCGCGGGTTCCTTCCGGTATTGTCTC
CTTCCGTGTTTCAGTTAGCCTCCCCCTAGGGTGGGCGAAGAACTCCAGCATGAGATCCCCGCGCTGGAGG
ATCATCCAGCCGGCGTCCCGGAAAACGATTCCGAAGCCCAACCTTTCATAGAAGGCGGCGGTGGAATCGA
AATCTCGTGATGGCAGGTTGGGCGTCGCTTGGTCGGTCATTTCGAACCCCAGAGTCCCGCTCAGAAGAAC
TCGTCAAGAAGGCGATAGAAGGCGATGCGCTGCGAATCGGGAGCGGCGATACCGTAAAGCACGAGGAAGC
GGTCAGCCCATTCGCCGCCAAGCTCTTCAGCAATATCACGGGTAGCCAACGCTATGTCCTGATAGCGGTC
CGCCACACCCAGCCGGCCACAGTCGATGAATCCAGAAAAGCGGCCATTTTCCACCATGATATTCGGCAAG
CAGGCATCGCCATGAGTCACGACGAGATCCTCGCCGTCGGGCATGCTCGCCTTGAGCCTGGCGAACAGTT
CGGCTGGCGCGAGCCCCTGATGCTCTTCGTCCAGATCATCCTGATCGACAAGACCGGCTTCCATCCGAGT
ACGTGCTCGCTCGATGCGATGTTTCGCTTGGTGGTCGAATGGGCAGGTAGCCGGATCAAGCGTATGCAGC
CGCCGCATTGCATCAGCCATGATGGATACTTTCTCGGCAGGAGCAAGGTGAGATGACAGGAGATCCTGCC
CCGGCACTTCGCCCAATAGCAGCCAGTCCCTTCCCGCTTCAGTGACAACGTCGAGCACAGCTGCGCAAGG
AACGCCCGTCGTGGCCAGCCACGATAGCCGCGCTGCCTCGTCTTGCAGTTCATTCAGGGCACCGGACAGG
TCGGTCTTGACAAAAAGAACCGGGCGCCCCTGCGCTGACAGCCGGAACACGGCGGCATCAGAGCAGCCGA
TTGTCTGTTGTGCCCAGTCATAGCCGAATAGCCTCTCCACCCAAGCGGCCGGAGAACCTGCGTGCAATCC
ATCTTGTTCAATCATACTCTTCCTTTTTCAATATTATTGAAGCATTTATCAGGGTTATTGTCTCATGAGC
GGATACATATTTGAATGTATTTAGAAAAATAAACAAATAGGGGTTCCGCGCACATTTCCCCGAAAAGTGC
CACCTGAACGAAGCATCTGTGCTTCATTTTGTAGAACAAAAATGCAACGCGAGAGCGCTAATTTTTCAAA
CAAAGAATCTGAGCTGCATTTTTACAGAACAGAAATGCAACGCGAAAGCGCTATTTTACCAACGAAGAAT
CTGTGCTTCATTTTTGTAAAACAAAAATGCAACGCGAGAGCGCTAATTTTTCAAACAAAGAATCTGAGCT
GCATTTTTACAGAACAGAAATGCAACGCGAGAGCGCTATTTTACCAACAAAGAATCTATACTTCTTTTTT
GTTCTACAAAAATGCATCCCGAGAGCGCTATTTTTCTAACAAAGCATCTTAGATTACTTTTTTTCTCCTT
TGTGCGCTCTATAATGCAGTCTCTTGATAACTTTTTGCACTGTAGGTCCGTTAAGGTTAGAAGAAGGCTA
CTTTGGTGTCTATTTTCTCTTCCATAAAAAAAGCCTGACTCCACTTCCCGCGTTTACTGATTACTAGCGA
AGCTGCGGGTGCATTTTTTCAAGATAAAGGCATCCCCGATTATATTCTATACCGATGTGGATTGCGCATA
CTTTGTGAACAGAAAGTGATAGCGTTGATGATTCTTCATTGGTCAGAAAATTATGAACGGTTTCTTCTAT
TTTGTCTCTATATACTACGTATAGGAAATGTTTACATTTTCGTATTGTTTTCGATTCACTCTATGAATAG
TTCTTACTACAATTTTTTTGTCTAAAGAGTAATACTAGAGATAAACATAAAAAATGTAGAGGTCGAGTTT
AGATGCAAGTTCAAGGAGCGAAAGGTGGATGGGTAGGTTATATAGGGATATAGCACAGAGATATATAGCA
AAGAGATACTTTTGAGCAATGTTTGTGGAAGCGGTATTCGCAATATTTTAGTAGCTCGTTACAGTCCGGT
GCGTTTTTGGTTTTTTGAAAGTGCGTCTTCAGAGCGCTTTTGGTTTTCAAAAGCGCTCTGAAGTTCCTAT
ACTTTCTAGAGAATAGGAACTTCGGAATAGGAACTTCAAAGCGTTTCCGAAAACGAGCGCTTCCGAAAAT
GCAACGCGAGCTGCGCACATACAGCTCACTGTTCACGTCGCACCTATATCTGCGTGTTGCCTGTATATAT
ATATACATGAGAAGAACGGCATAGTGCGTGTTTATGCTTAAATGCGTACTTATATGCGTCTATTTATGTA
GGATGAAAGGTAGTCTAGTACCTCCTGTGATATTATCCCATTCCATGCGGGGTATCGTATGCTTCCTTCA
GCACTACCCTTTAGCTGTTCTATATGCTGCCACTCCTCAATTGGATTAGTCTCATCCTTCAATGCTATCA
TTTCCTTTGATATTGGATCATACTAAGAAACCATTATTATCATGACATTAACCTATAAAAATAGGCGTAT
CACGAGGCCCTTTCGTCTCGCGCGTTTCGGTGATGACGGTGAAAACCTCTGACACATGCAGCTCCCGGAG
ACGGTCACAGCTTGTCTGTAAGCGGATGCCGGGAGCAGACAAGCCCGTCAGGGCGCGTCAGCGGGTGTTG
GCGGGTGTCGGGGCTGGCTTAACTATGCGGCATCAGAGCAGATTGTACTGAGAGTGCACCATAGATCAAC
GACATTACTATATATATAATATAGGAAGCATTTAATAGAACAGCATCGTAATATATGTGTACTTTGCAGT
TATGACGCCAGATGGCAGTAGTGGAAGATATTCTTTATTGAAAAATAGCTTGTCACCTTACGTACAATCT
TGATCCGGAGCTTTTCTTTTTTTGCCGATTAAGAATTAATTCGGTCGAAAAAAGAAAAGGAGAGGGCCAA
GAGGGAGGGCATTGGTGACTATTGAGCACGTGAGTATACGTGATTAAGCACACAAAGGCAGCTTGGAGTA
TGTCTGTTATTAATTTCACAGGTAGTTCTGGTCCATTGGTGAAAGTTTGCGGCTTGCAGAGCACAGAGGC
CGCAGAATGTGCTCTAGATTCCGATGCTGACTTGCTGGGTATTATATGTGTGCCCAATAGAAAGAGAACA
ATTGACCCGGTTATTGCAAGGAAAATTTCAAGTCTTGTAAAAGCATATAAAAATAGTTCAGGCACTCCGA
AATACTTGGTTGGCGTGTTTCGTAATCAACCTAAGGAGGATGTTTTGGCTCTGGTCAATGATTACGGCAT
TGATATCGTCCAACTGCATGGAGATGAGTCGTGGCAAGAATACCAAGAGTTCCTCGGTTTGCCAGTTATT
AAAAGACTCGTATTTCCAAAAGACTGCAACATACTACTCAGTGCAGCTTCACAGAAACCTCATTCGTTTA
TTCCCTTGTTTGATTCAGAAGCAGGTGGGACAGGTGAACTTTTGGATTGGAACTCGATTTCTGACTGGGT
TGGAAGGCAAGAGAGCCCCGAAAGCTTACATTTTATGTTAGCTGGTGGACTGACGCCAGAAAATGTTGGT
GATGCGCTTAGATTAAATGGCGTTATTGGTGTTGATGTAAGCGGAGGTGTGGAGACAAATGGTGTAAAAG
ACTCTAACAAAATAGCAAATTTCGTCAAAAATGCTAAGAAATAGGTTATTACTGAGTAGTATTTATTTAA
GTATTGTTTGTGCACTTGCCGATCTATGCGGTGTGAAATACCGCACAGATGCGTAAGGAGAAAATACCGC
ATCAGGAAATTGTAAGCGTTAATATTTTGTTAAAATTCGCGTTAAATTTTTGTTAAATCAGCTCATTTTT
TAACCAATAGGCCGAAATCGGCAAAATCCCTTATAAATCAAAAGAATAGACCGAGATAGGGT
[37 nt withheld, positions 7343-7379]
AAAGAACGTGGACTCCAACGTCAAAGG
[49 nt withheld, positions 7407-7455]
T
[91 nt withheld, positions 7457-7547]
G
[124 nt withheld, positions 7549-7672]
CCATTCGCCATTCAGGCTGCGCAACTGTTGGGAAGGGCGAT
