>Addgene plasmid #168387 | pTL326 | depositor partial sequence | sequence record 326487 | insert
GAATTCGCCCGCGCCATCAGCTTTAAAAACTGCCTGCTGGCCGATGCCTTTCTGCGCCTGAACCATCTGC
GCATTCTGGATCTGACCTGCTGCTATGATCTGGAACTGCCGGCCAGCATCGGCTATCTGAAACTGCTGCG
TTATCTGGCCGGTTTTGGCCTGCGCATCCGCAAACTGCCGAATCAGATGAGCAGCCTGCAGAATCTGGAA
GCCCTGGATTTCAGCGAAAGCCATCTGGAGGAACTGCCGAGTTTCATCGGCAGCTATCAGAAGCTGACCT
ACCTGAACCTGCAGCGTTGCGAAAAACTGCGCAATCTGCCGCGCACCCTGGGCGATTTAAAGCGCCTGGA
GTATCTGAACCTGAGCTATTGCCCGGGTGTGAGCGAGGATGCAGATTATCTGTGCAGCCTGCATGCACTG
GGATCC
